Addgene plasmid #217755: pEGFP-KSR1-CA3 (N-KSR)
Purpose: Fluorescent reporter for glucosyl-ceramide (putative, mammalian expression)
Depositing lab: Paula Nunes-Hasler. Depositing organization: University of Geneva. Publication: Development of Genetically Encoded Fluorescent KSR1-Based Probes to Track Ceramides during Phagocytosis. Girik V, van Ek L, Dentand Quadri I, Azam M, Cruz Cobo M, Mandavit M, Riezman I, Riezman H, Gavin AC, Nunes-Hasler P. Int J Mol Sci. 2024 Mar 5;25(5):2996. doi: 10.3390/ijms25052996. PubMed 38474242.
Backbone
  Vector backbone: pEGFP-C1
  Backbone manufacturer: Clonetech
  Backbone size w/o insert (bp): 4600
  Total vector size (bp): 4989
  Vector type: Mammalian Expression
  Selectable markers: Neomycin (select with G418)
Growth in bacteria
  Bacterial resistance: Kanamycin, 50 μg/mL
  Growth temperature: 37°C
  Growth strain: DH5alpha
  Copy number: Unknown
Gene/Insert
  Gene/Insert name: Kinase suppressor of ras 1 CA3 domain (alt name: KSR1)
  Species: H. sapiens (human)
  Insert size (bp): 321
  Mutation: CA3 domain aa 317-400
  GenBank ID: XM_047436985
  Entrez Gene: KSR1 (a.k.a. KSR, RSU2)
  Promoter: CMV
  Tag / fusion protein: EGFP (N terminal on backbone)
  Cloning method: Restriction Enzyme; 5′ cloning site XhoI (not destroyed); 3′ cloning site KpnI (not destroyed)
  Sequencing primers: 5′ CGCAAATGGGCGGTAGGCGTG; 3′ CATTTTATGTTTCAGGTTCAGG
Terms and licenses: Academic/Nonprofit Terms; Industry Terms
How to cite: pEGFP-KSR1-CA3 (N-KSR) was a gift from Paula Nunes-Hasler (Addgene plasmid # 217755 ; http://n2t.net/addgene:217755 ; RRID:Addgene_217755)
