[The description below was written by a language model from this plasmid's Addgene catalogue record and pLannotate feature annotations shown in this document.]
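Description:
pEGFP-KSR1-CA3 (N-KSR) is a mammalian expression plasmid of about 5 kb built on the pEGFP-C1 backbone. It encodes a genetically encoded fluorescent lipid probe. The payload is the CA3 domain of human kinase suppressor of Ras 1 (KSR1, amino acids 317–400), inserted between the XhoI and KpnI sites of the multiple cloning site, both of which are retained. This places it in frame downstream of EGFP, so the fluorescent protein sits at the N terminus of the fusion. Transcription is driven by the human cytomegalovirus immediate early enhancer and promoter and terminated by the SV40 polyadenylation signal. The feature table shows this arrangement, with the EGFP coding sequence followed by a short MCS remnant, a KSR1 fragment and further MCS sequence.

The plasmid is propagated in E. coli from a high-copy ColE1/pUC-type origin, and an f1 origin is also present for single-stranded DNA production. A single Tn5 aminoglycoside phosphotransferase (NeoR/KanR) gene serves both hosts. A bacterial bla-type promoter drives it for kanamycin selection, and the SV40 enhancer/early promoter drives it for G418 selection of transfected mammalian cells, with the HSV TK polyadenylation signal downstream. The short large T antigen, ble and bGH poly(A) fragments in the annotation appear to be backbone remnants or partial matches rather than functional elements.

The catalogue entry describes the construct as a putative reporter for glucosyl-ceramide. It belongs to a set of KSR1-based probes developed to follow ceramide-related lipids in live cells during phagocytosis. In such use, the subcellular distribution of the EGFP signal reports where the CA3 domain binds.
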