Features (pLannotate 1.2.2; 16 found; start..end, strand, type, name):
     61..364     +  enhancer       CMV enhancer: human cytomegalovirus immediate early enhancer
    365..568     +  promoter       CMV promoter: human cytomegalovirus (CMV) immediate early promoter
    613..1329    +  CDS            EGFP: EGFP is a basic (constitutively fluorescent) green fluorescent protein published in 1996, derived from Aequorea victoria. It is reported to be a rapidly-maturing weak dimer with moderate acid sensitivity.
   1330..1350    +  misc_feature   MCS (fragment): multiple cloning site
   1378..1629    +  CDS            KSR1 (fragment): KSR1_HUMAN - Also known as KSR. Experimental evidence at protein level: Swiss-Prot protein existence level 1. Part of a multiprotein signaling complex which promotes phosphorylation of Raf family members and activation of downstream MAP kinases (By similarity). Independently of its kinase activity, acts as MAP2K1/MEK1 and MAP2K2/MEK2-dependent allosteric activator of BRAF; upon binding to MAP2K1/MEK1 or MAP2K2/MEK2, dimerizes with BRAF and promotes BRAF-mediated phosphorylation of MAP2K1/MEK1 and/or MAP2K2/MEK2 (PubMed:29433126). Promotes activation of MAPK1 and/or MAPK3, both in response to E
   1633..1658    +  misc_feature   MCS (fragment): multiple cloning site
   1670..1754    +  CDS            large T antigen (fragment): large T antigen from SV40 (simian virus 40)
   1777..1898    +  polyA_signal   SV40 poly(A) signal: SV40 polyadenylation signal
   1932..2360    -  rep_origin     f1 ori (sequence partly withheld): f1 bacteriophage origin of replication; arrow indicates direction of (+) strand synthesis
   2387..2491    +  promoter       AmpR promoter: bla
   2493..2850    +  promoter       SV40 promoter: SV40 enhancer and early promoter
   2885..3679    +  CDS            NeoR/KanR: aminoglycoside phosphotransferase from Tn5; aph(3')-II (or nptII); confers resistance to neomycin, kanamycin, and G418 (Geneticin®)
   3700..3852    +  CDS            ble (fragment): BLE_KLEPN - Experimental evidence at protein level: Swiss-Prot protein existence level 1. Binding protein with a strong affinity to the bleomycin family of antibiotics. Binds to CL990; an antimitotic-antibiotic compound. From Klebsiella pneumoniae.
   3911..3958    +  polyA_signal   HSV TK poly(A) signal: herpes simplex virus thymidine kinase polyadenylation signal (Cole and Stacy, 1985)
   4049..4065    -  polyA_signal   bGH poly(A) signal (fragment): bovine growth hormone polyadenylation signal
   4287..4875    +  rep_origin     ori: high-copy-number ColE1/pMB1/pBR322/pUC origin of replication
>Addgene plasmid #217755 | pEGFP-KSR1-CA3 (N-KSR) | addgene full sequence | sequence record 435971 | Addgene NGS Result
TAGTTATTAATAGTAATCAATTACGGGGTCATTAGTTCATAGCCCATATATGGAGTTCCGCGTTACATAA
CTTACGGTAAATGGCCCGCCTGGCTGACCGCCCAACGACCCCCGCCCATTGACGTCAATAATGACGTATG
TTCCCATAGTAACGCCAATAGGGACTTTCCATTGACGTCAATGGGTGGAGTATTTACGGTAAACTGCCCA
CTTGGCAGTACATCAAGTGTATCATATGCCAAGTACGCCCCCTATTGACGTCAATGACGGTAAATGGCCC
GCCTGGCATTATGCCCAGTACATGACCTTATGGGACTTTCCTACTTGGCAGTACATCTACGTATTAGTCA
TCGCTATTACCATGGTGATGCGGTTTTGGCAGTACATCAATGGGCGTGGATAGCGGTTTGACTCACGGGG
ATTTCCAAGTCTCCACCCCATTGACGTCAATGGGAGTTTGTTTTGGCACCAAAATCAACGGGACTTTCCA
AAATGTCGTAACAACTCCGCCCCATTGACGCAAATGGGCGGTAGGCGTGTACGGTGGGAGGTCTATATAA
GCAGAGCTGGTTTAGTGAACCGTCAGATCCGCTAGCGCTACCGGTCGCCACCATGGTGAGCAAGGGCGAG
GAGCTGTTCACCGGGGTGGTGCCCATCCTGGTCGAGCTGGACGGCGACGTAAACGGCCACAAGTTCAGCG
TGTCCGGCGAGGGCGAGGGCGATGCCACCTACGGCAAGCTGACCCTGAAGTTCATCTGCACCACCGGCAA
GCTGCCCGTGCCCTGGCCCACCCTCGTGACCACCCTGACCTACGGCGTGCAGTGCTTCAGCCGCTACCCC
GACCACATGAAGCAGCACGACTTCTTCAAGTCCGCCATGCCCGAAGGCTACGTCCAGGAGCGCACCATCT
TCTTCAAGGACGACGGCAACTACAAGACCCGCGCCGAGGTGAAGTTCGAGGGCGACACCCTGGTGAACCG
CATCGAGCTGAAGGGCATCGACTTCAAGGAGGACGGCAACATCCTGGGGCACAAGCTGGAGTACAACTAC
AACAGCCACAACGTCTATATCATGGCCGACAAGCAGAAGAACGGCATCAAGGTGAACTTCAAGATCCGCC
ACAACATCGAGGACGGCAGCGTGCAGCTCGCCGACCACTACCAGCAGAACACCCCCATCGGCGACGGCCC
CGTGCTGCTGCCCGACAACCACTACCTGAGCACCCAGTCCGCCCTGAGCAAAGACCCCAACGAGAAGCGC
GATCACATGGTCCTGCTGGAGTTCGTGACCGCCGCCGGGATCACTCTCGGCATGGACGAGCTGTACAAGT
CCGGACTCAGATCTCGAGCTGGCGGTTCCTCTGGTGGTGGTGGTGCGGGGAACCGCATTGATGACGTCTC
CTCGATGAGGTTTGATCTCTCGCATGGATCCCCACAGATGGTACGGAGGGATATCGGGCTGTCGGTGACG
CACAGGTTCTCCACCAAGTCCTGGCTGTCGCAGGTCTGCCACGTGTGCCAGAAGAGCATGATATTTGGAG
TGAAGTGCAAGCATTGCAGGTTGAAGTGTCACAACAAATGTACCAAAGAAGCCCCTGCCTGTAGAATATC
CTTCCTGCCACTAACTCGGTAAGGTACCGCGGGCCCGGGATCCACCGGATCTAGATAACTGATCATAATC
AGCCATACCACATTTGTAGAGGTTTTACTTGCTTTAAAAAACCTCCCACACCTCCCCCTGAACCTGAAAC
ATAAAATGAATGCAATTGTTGTTGTTAACTTGTTTATTGCAGCTTATAATGGTTACAAATAAAGCAATAG
CATCACAAATTTCACAAATAAAGCATTTTTTTCACTGCATTCTAGTTGTGGTTTGTCCAAACTCATCAAT
GTATCTTAACGCGTAAATTGTAAGCGTTAATATTTTGTTAAAATTCGCGTTAAATTTTTGTTAAATCAGC
TCATTTTTTAACCAATAGGCCGAAATCGGCAAAATCCCTTATAAATCAAAAGAATAGACCGAGATAGGGT
[37 nt withheld, positions 2031-2067]
AAAGAACGTGGACTCCAACGTCAAAGG
[49 nt withheld, positions 2095-2143]
T
[91 nt withheld, positions 2145-2235]
G
[124 nt withheld, positions 2237-2360]
CAGGTGGCACTTTTCGGGGAAATGTGCGCGGAACCCCTATTTGTTTATTTTTCTAAATACATTCAAATAT
GTATCCGCTCATGAGACAATAACCCTGATAAATGCTTCAATAATATTGAAAAAGGAAGAGTCCTGAGGCG
GAAAGAACCAGCTGTGGAATGTGTGTCAGTTAGGGTGTGGAAAGTCCCCAGGCTCCCCAGCAGGCAGAAG
TATGCAAAGCATGCATCTCAATTAGTCAGCAACCAGGTGTGGAAAGTCCCCAGGCTCCCCAGCAGGCAGA
AGTATGCAAAGCATGCATCTCAATTAGTCAGCAACCATAGTCCCGCCCCTAACTCCGCCCATCCCGCCCC
TAACTCCGCCCAGTTCCGCCCATTCTCCGCCCCATGGCTGACTAATTTTTTTTATTTATGCAGAGGCCGA
GGCCGCCTCGGCCTCTGAGCTATTCCAGAAGTAGTGAGGAGGCTTTTTTGGAGGCCTAGGCTTTTGCAAA
GATCGATCAAGAGACAGGATGAGGATCGTTTCGCATGATTGAACAAGATGGATTGCACGCAGGTTCTCCG
GCCGCTTGGGTGGAGAGGCTATTCGGCTATGACTGGGCACAACAGACAATCGGCTGCTCTGATGCCGCCG
TGTTCCGGCTGTCAGCGCAGGGGCGCCCGGTTCTTTTTGTCAAGACCGACCTGTCCGGTGCCCTGAATGA
ACTGCAAGACGAGGCAGCGCGGCTATCGTGGCTGGCCACGACGGGCGTTCCTTGCGCAGCTGTGCTCGAC
GTTGTCACTGAAGCGGGAAGGGACTGGCTGCTATTGGGCGAAGTGCCGGGGCAGGATCTCCTGTCATCTC
ACCTTGCTCCTGCCGAGAAAGTATCCATCATGGCTGATGCAATGCGGCGGCTGCATACGCTTGATCCGGC
TACCTGCCCATTCGACCACCAAGCGAAACATCGCATCGAGCGAGCACGTACTCGGATGGAAGCCGGTCTT
GTCGATCAGGATGATCTGGACGAAGAGCATCAGGGGCTCGCGCCAGCCGAACTGTTCGCCAGGCTCAAGG
CGAGCATGCCCGACGGCGAGGATCTCGTCGTGACCCATGGCGATGCCTGCTTGCCGAATATCATGGTGGA
AAATGGCCGCTTTTCTGGATTCATCGACTGTGGCCGGCTGGGTGTGGCGGACCGCTATCAGGACATAGCG
TTGGCTACCCGTGATATTGCTGAAGAGCTTGGCGGCGAATGGGCTGACCGCTTCCTCGTGCTTTACGGTA
TCGCCGCTCCCGATTCGCAGCGCATCGCCTTCTATCGCCTTCTTGACGAGTTCTTCTGAGCGGGACTCTG
GGGTTCGAAATGACCGACCAAGCGACGCCCAACCTGCCATCACGAGATTTCGATTCCACCGCCGCCTTCT
ATGAAAGGTTGGGCTTCGGAATCGTTTTCCGGGACGCCGGCTGGATGATCCTCCAGCGCGGGGATCTCAT
GCTGGAGTTCTTCGCCCACCCTAGGGGGAGGCTAACTGAAACACGGAAGGAGACAATACCGGAAGGAACC
CGCGCTATGACGGCAATAAAAAGACAGAATAAAACGCACGGTGTTGGGTCGTTTGTTCATAAACGCGGGG
TTCGGTCCCAGGGCTGGCACTCTGTCGATACCCCACCGAGACCCCATTGGGGCCAATACGCCCGCGTTTC
TTCCTTTTCCCCACCCCACCCCCCAAGTTCGGGTGAAGGCCCAGGGCTCGCAGCCAACGTCGGGGCGGCA
GGCCCTGCCATAGCCTCAGGTTACTCATATATACTTTAGATTGATTTAAAACTTCATTTTTAATTTAAAA
GGATCTAGGTGAAGATCCTTTTTGATAATCTCATGACCAAAATCCCTTAACGTGAGTTTTCGTTCCACTG
AGCGTCAGACCCCGTAGAAAAGATCAAAGGATCTTCTTGAGATCCTTTTTTTCTGCGCGTAATCTGCTGC
TTGCAAACAAAAAAACCACCGCTACCAGCGGTGGTTTGTTTGCCGGATCAAGAGCTACCAACTCTTTTTC
CGAAGGTAACTGGCTTCAGCAGAGCGCAGATACCAAATACTGTTCTTCTAGTGTAGCCGTAGTTAGGCCA
CCACTTCAAGAACTCTGTAGCACCGCCTACATACCTCGCTCTGCTAATCCTGTTACCAGTGGCTGCTGCC
AGTGGCGATAAGTCGTGTCTTACCGGGTTGGACTCAAGACGATAGTTACCGGATAAGGCGCAGCGGTCGG
GCTGAACGGGGGGTTCGTGCACACAGCCCAGCTTGGAGCGAACGACCTACACCGAACTGAGATACCTACA
GCGTGAGCTATGAGAAAGCGCCACGCTTCCCGAAGGGAGAAAGGCGGACAGGTATCCGGTAAGCGGCAGG
GTCGGAACAGGAGAGCGCACGAGGGAGCTTCCAGGGGGAAACGCCTGGTATCTTTATAGTCCTGTCGGGT
TTCGCCACCTCTGACTTGAGCGTCGATTTTTGTGATGCTCGTCAGGGGGGCGGAGCCTATGGAAAAACGC
CAGCAACGCGGCCTTTTTACGGTTCCTGGCCTTTTGCTGGCCTTTTGCTCACATGTTCTTTCCTGCGTTA
TCCCCTGATTCTGTGGATAACCGTATTACCGCCATGCAT
